Addgene plasmid #68484: MSCV Puro-EFS:GFP
Purpose: Retrovirus expressing GFP driven by EFS promoter
Depositing lab: Tyler Jacks. Depositing organization: Massachusetts Institute of Technology. Publication: A Modular Assembly Platform for Rapid Generation of DNA Constructs. Akama-Garren EH, Joshi NS, Tammela T, Chang GP, Wagner BL, Lee DY, Rideout Iii WM, Papagiannakopoulos T, Xue W, Jacks T. Sci Rep. 2016 Feb 18;6:16836. doi: 10.1038/srep16836. PubMed 26887506.
Backbone
  Vector backbone: MSCV 2-5
  Backbone size w/o insert (bp): 5160
  Total vector size (bp): 6800
  Vector type: Mammalian Expression, Retroviral
  Selectable markers: Puromycin
Growth in bacteria
  Bacterial resistance: Ampicillin, 100 μg/mL
  Growth temperature: 37°C
  Growth strain: Stbl3
  Copy number: Unknown
Gene/Insert 1
  Gene/Insert name: Puromycin Resistance (alt name: PuroR)
  Insert size (bp): 603
  Promoter: LTR
  Cloning method: Gibson Cloning
  Sequencing primers: 5′ CTAACTCGAACGCTAGCTGTGCGATCGTTT; 3′ AGGCCTCGGGATTCCTAGGAACAGCGGTTT
Gene/Insert 2
  Gene/Insert name: GFP
  Insert size (bp): 723
  Promoter: EFS
  Cloning method: Gibson Cloning
  Sequencing primers: 5′ AAACCGCTGTTCCTAGGAATCCCGAGGCCT; 3′ AGAGTAATTCAACCCCAAACAACAACGTTT
Terms and licenses: Academic/Nonprofit Terms; Industry Terms: Not Available to Industry
How to cite: MSCV Puro-EFS:GFP was a gift from Tyler Jacks (Addgene plasmid # 68484 ; http://n2t.net/addgene:68484 ; RRID:Addgene_68484)
