[The description below was written by a language model from this plasmid's Addgene catalogue record and pLannotate feature annotations shown in this document.]
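Description:
MSCV Puro-EFS:GFP is a gammaretroviral transfer plasmid of about 6.8 kb built on the MSCV 2-5 backbone, designed for producing murine stem cell virus-based retrovirus that delivers a puromycin selection marker and a GFP reporter to mammalian cells. In bacteria it is maintained through a high-copy ColE1/pUC-type origin and selected with ampicillin via the β-lactamase gene and its own promoter. The rest of the bacterial backbone carries only non-functional remnants of older cloning vectors (fragments of lacI, lacZα, rop, bom and the tetracycline resistance gene, plus a lac promoter/operator) and a short env fragment next to the 5' LTR.

The proviral region is bounded by 5' and 3' long terminal repeats from murine embryonic stem cell virus. Downstream of the 5' LTR lie the Ψ packaging signal and a truncated MMLV gag segment lacking its start codon, which together promote efficient encapsidation of the genomic RNA without producing Gag protein. Because the plasmid lacks functional gag, pol and env, these functions must be supplied in trans by a packaging system. The two payload genes, each assembled by Gibson cloning, sit in tandem in the sense orientation. Puromycin N-acetyltransferase is transcribed from the LTR, and EGFP is driven by an internal EFS promoter, the short core promoter of human EF-1α. Transduced cells can therefore be enriched with puromycin and tracked by fluorescence from a constitutive promoter independent of the LTR.

The construct comes from a modular assembly platform and serves as a GFP-expressing retroviral vector. Two depositor full sequences are recorded, differing by 3 nt in length upstream of the PuroR coding sequence, with identical feature content.
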