Features (pLannotate 1.2.2; 19 found; start..end, strand, type, name):
    579..920     +  misc_feature   MESV Ψ: packaging signal of murine embryonic stem cell virus
    987..1403    +  CDS            gag (truncated): truncated Moloney murine leukemia virus (MMLV) gag gene lacking the start codon
   1452..2051    +  CDS            PuroR: puromycin N-acetyltransferase; pac from Streptomyces alboniger; confers resistance to puromycin
   2107..2318    +  promoter       EF-1α core promoter: core promoter for human elongation factor EF-1α
   2366..3085    +  CDS            EGFP: the original enhanced GFP (Yang et al., 1996) mammalian codon-optimized
   3162..3676    +  LTR            3' LTR: 3' long terminal repeat from murine embryonic stem cell virus
   3869..3885    -  protein_bind   lac operator: The lac repressor binds to the lac operator to inhibit transcription in E. coli. This inhibition can be relieved by adding lactose or isopropyl-β-D-thiogalactopyranoside (IPTG). lac repressor encoded by lacI
   3893..3923    -  promoter       lac promoter: promoter for the E. coli lac operon
   3938..3959    -  protein_bind   CAP binding site: CAP binding activates transcription in the presence of cAMP. E. coli catabolite activator protein
   3972..4064    -  CDS            lacI (fragment): lac repressor; lacI; The lac repressor binds to the lac operator to inhibit transcription in E. coli. This inhibition can be relieved by adding lactose or isopropyl-β-D-thiogalactopyranoside (IPTG).
   4247..4835    -  rep_origin     ori: high-copy-number ColE1/pMB1/pBR322/pUC origin of replication
   5006..5866    -  CDS            AmpR: β-lactamase; bla; confers resistance to ampicillin, carbenicillin, and related antibiotics
   5867..5971    -  promoter       AmpR promoter: bla
   6066..6101    +  CDS            rop (fragment): Rop protein, which maintains plasmids at low copy number; rop
   6203..6302    +  misc_feature   bom (fragment): basis of mobility region from pBR322
   6308..6457    -  CDS            lacZα (fragment): LacZα fragment of β-galactosidase; lacZ fragment
   6457..6658    -  CDS            TcR (fragment): tetracycline efflux protein; tet; confers resistance to tetracycline
   6659..6757    +  CDS            env (fragment): murine leukemia virus gPr80 envelope polyprotein precursor; env; proteolytically cleaved into gp70SU and p15TM subunits
   6799..515     +  LTR            5' LTR (across the origin): 5' long terminal repeat from murine embryonic stem cell virus
>Addgene plasmid #68484 | MSCV Puro-EFS:GFP | depositor full sequence | sequence record 120499 | MSCV Puro-EFS:GFP sequence 6800 bps
TGAAAGACCCCACCTGTAGGTTTGGCAAGCTAGCTTAAGTAACGCCATTTTGCAAGGCATGGAAAATACA
TAACTGAGAATAGAGAAGTTCAGATCAAGGTTAGGAACAGAGAGACAGCAGAATATGGGCCAAACAGGAT
ATCTGTGGTAAGCAGTTCCTGCCCCGGCTCAGGGCCAAGAACAGATGGTCCCCAGATGCGGTCCCGCCCT
CAGCAGTTTCTAGAGAACCATCAGATGTTTCCAGGGTGCCCCAAGGACCTGAAATGACCCTGTGCCTTAT
TTGAACTAACCAATCAGTTCGCTTCTCGCTTCTGTTCGCGCGCTTCTGCTCCCCGAGCTCAATAAAAGAG
CCCACAACCCCTCACTCGGCGCGCCAGTCCTCCGATAGACTGCGTCGCCCGGGTACCCGTATTCCCAATA
AAGCCTCTTGCTGTTTGCATCCGAATCGTGGACTCGCTGATCCTTGGGAGGGTCTCCTCAGATTGATTGA
CTGCCCACCTCGGGGGTCTTTCATTTGGAGGTTCCACCGAGATTTGGAGACCCCTGCCCAGGGACCACCG
ACCCCCCCGCCGGGAGGTAAGCTGGCCAGCGGTCGTTTCGTGTCTGTCTCTGTCTTTGTGCGTGTTTGTG
CCGGCATCTAATGTTTGCGCCTGCGTCTGTACTAGTTAGCTAACTAGCTCTGTATCTGGCGGACCCGTGG
TGGAACTGACGAGTTCTGAACACCCGGCCGCAACCCTGGGAGACGTCCCAGGGACTTTGGGGGCCGTTTT
TGTGGCCCGACCTGAGGAAGGGAGTCGATGTGGAATCCGACCCCGTCAGGATATGTGGTTCTGGTAGGAG
ACGAGAACCTAAAACAGTTCCCGCCTCCGTCTGAATTTTTGCTTTCGGTTTGGAACCGAAGCCGCGCGTC
TTGTCTGCTGCAGCGCTGCAGCATCGTTCTGTGTTGTCTCTGTCTGACTGTGTTTCTGTATTTGTCTGAA
AATTAGGGCCAGACTGTTACCACTCCCTTAAGTTTGACCTTAGGTCACTGGAAAGATGTCGAGCGGATCG
CTCACAACCAGTCGGTAGATGTCAAGAAGAGACGTTGGGTTACCTTCTGCTCTGCAGAATGGCCAACCTT
TAACGTCGGATGGCCGCGAGACGGCACCTTTAACCGAGACCTCATCACCCAGGTTAAGATCAAGGTCTTT
TCACCTGGCCCGCATGGACACCCAGACCAGGTCCCCTACATCGTGACCTGGGAAGCCTTGGCTTTTGACC
CCCCTCCCTGGGTCAAGCCCTTTGTACACCCTAAGCCTCCGCCTCCTCTTCCTCCATCCGCCCCGTCTCT
CCCCCTTGAACCTCCTCGTTCGACCCCGCCTCGATCCTCCCTTTATCCAGCCCTCACTCCTTCTCTAGGC
GCCGGAATTAGATCTCTAACTCGAACGCTAGCTGTGCGATCGTTTACCACCATGACCGAGTACAAGCCCA
CGGTGCGCCTCGCCACCCGCGACGACGTCCCCAGGGCCGTACGCACCCTCGCCGCCGCGTTCGCCGACTA
CCCCGCCACGCGCCACACCGTCGATCCGGACCGCCACATCGAGCGGGTCACCGAGCTGCAAGAACTCTTC
CTCACGCGCGTCGGGCTCGACATCGGCAAGGTGTGGGTCGCGGACGACGGCGCCGCGGTGGCGGTCTGGA
CCACGCCGGAGAGCGTCGAAGCGGGGGCGGTGTTCGCCGAGATCGGCCCGCGCATGGCCGAGTTGAGCGG
TTCCCGGCTGGCCGCGCAGCAACAGATGGAAGGCCTCCTGGCGCCGCACCGGCCCAAGGAGCCCGCGTGG
TTCCTGGCCACCGTCGGCGTCTCGCCCGACCACCAGGGCAAGGGTCTGGGCAGCGCCGTCGTGCTCCCCG
GAGTGGAGGCGGCCGAGCGCGCCGGGGTGCCCGCCTTCCTGGAGACCTCCGCGCCCCGCAACCTCCCCTT
CTACGAGCGGCTCGGCTTCACCGTCACCGCCGACGTCGAGGTGCCCGAAGGACCGCGCACCTGGTGCATG
ACCCGCAAGCCCGGTGCCTGAAAACCGCTGTTCCTAGGAATCCCGAGGCCTTCGAGTGGCTCCGGTGCCC
GTCAGTGGGCAGAGCGCACATCGCCCACAGTCCCCGAGAAGTTGGGGGGAGGGGTCGGCAATTGAACCGG
TGCCTAGAGAAGGTGGCGCGGGGTAAACTGGGAAAGTGATGTCGTGTACTGGCTCCGCCTTTTTCCCGAG
GGTGGGGGAGAACCGTATATAAGTGCAGTAGTCGCCGTGAACGTTCTTTTTCGCAACGGGTTTGCCGCCA
GAACACAGGTGTCGTGACGCGGCCGACATTAGCGCTACAGCTTAAGCGGATGACCATGGTGAGCAAGGGC
GAGGAGCTGTTCACCGGGGTGGTGCCCATCCTGGTCGAGCTGGACGGCGACGTAAACGGCCACAAGTTCA
GCGTGTCCGGCGAGGGCGAGGGCGATGCCACCTACGGCAAGCTGACCCTGAAGTTCATCTGCACCACCGG
CAAGCTGCCCGTGCCCTGGCCCACCCTCGTGACCACCCTGACCTACGGCGTGCAGTGCTTCAGCCGCTAC
CCCGACCACATGAAGCAGCACGACTTCTTCAAGTCCGCCATGCCCGAAGGCTACGTCCAGGAGCGCACCA
TCTTCTTCAAGGACGACGGCAACTACAAGACCCGCGCCGAGGTGAAGTTCGAGGGCGACACCCTGGTGAA
CCGCATCGAGCTGAAGGGCATCGACTTCAAGGAGGACGGCAACATCCTGGGGCACAAGCTGGAGTACAAC
TACAACAGCCACAACGTCTATATCATGGCCGACAAGCAGAAGAACGGCATCAAGGTGAACTTCAAGATCC
GCCACAACATCGAGGACGGCAGCGTGCAGCTCGCCGACCACTACCAGCAGAACACCCCCATCGGCGACGG
CCCCGTGCTGCTGCCCGACAACCACTACCTGAGCACCCAGTCCGCCCTGAGCAAAGACCCCAACGAGAAG
CGCGATCACATGGTCCTGCTGGAGTTCGTGACCGCCGCCGGGATCACTCTCGGCATGGACGAGCTGTACA
AGTAAAAACGTTGTTGTTTGGGGTTGAATTACTCTATCGATAAAATAAAAGATTTTATTTAGTCTCCAGA
AAAAGGGGGGAATGAAAGACCCCACCTGTAGGTTTGGCAAGCTAGCTTAAGTAACGCCATTTTGCAAGGC
ATGGAAAATACATAACTGAGAATAGAGAAGTTCAGATCAAGGTTAGGAACAGAGAGACAGCAGAATATGG
GCCAAACAGGATATCTGTGGTAAGCAGTTCCTGCCCCGGCTCAGGGCCAAGAACAGATGGTCCCCAGATG
CGGTCCCGCCCTCAGCAGTTTCTAGAGAACCATCAGATGTTTCCAGGGTGCCCCAAGGACCTGAAATGAC
CCTGTGCCTTATTTGAACTAACCAATCAGTTCGCTTCTCGCTTCTGTTCGCGCGCTTCTGCTCCCCGAGC
TCAATAAAAGAGCCCACAACCCCTCACTCGGCGCGCCAGTCCTCCGATAGACTGCGTCGCCCGGGTACCC
GTGTATCCAATAAACCCTCTTGCAGTTGCATCCGACTTGTGGTCTCGCTGTTCCTTGGGAGGGTCTCCTC
TGAGTGATTGACTACCCGTCAGCGGGGGTCTTTCATGGGTAACAGTTTCTTGAAGTTGGAGAACAACATT
CTGAGGGTAGGAGTCGAATATTAAGTAATCCTGACTCAATTAGCCACTGTTTTGAATCCACATACTCCAA
TACTCCTGAAATAGTTCATTATGGACAGCGCAGAAGAGCTGGGGAGAATTAATTCGTAATCATGGTCATA
GCTGTTTCCTGTGTGAAATTGTTATCCGCTCACAATTCCACACAACATACGAGCCGGAAGCATAAAGTGT
AAAGCCTGGGGTGCCTAATGAGTGAGCTAACTCACATTAATTGCGTTGCGCTCACTGCCCGCTTTCCAGT
CGGGAAACCTGTCGTGCCAGCTGCATTAATGAATCGGCCAACGCGCGGGGAGAGGCGGTTTGCGTATTGG
GCGCTCTTCCGCTTCCTCGCTCACTGACTCGCTGCGCTCGGTCGTTCGGCTGCGGCGAGCGGTATCAGCT
CACTCAAAGGCGGTAATACGGTTATCCACAGAATCAGGGGATAACGCAGGAAAGAACATGTGAGCAAAAG
GCCAGCAAAAGGCCAGGAACCGTAAAAAGGCCGCGTTGCTGGCGTTTTTCCATAGGCTCCGCCCCCCTGA
CGAGCATCACAAAAATCGACGCTCAAGTCAGAGGTGGCGAAACCCGACAGGACTATAAAGATACCAGGCG
TTTCCCCCTGGAAGCTCCCTCGTGCGCTCTCCTGTTCCGACCCTGCCGCTTACCGGATACCTGTCCGCCT
TTCTCCCTTCGGGAAGCGTGGCGCTTTCTCATAGCTCACGCTGTAGGTATCTCAGTTCGGTGTAGGTCGT
TCGCTCCAAGCTGGGCTGTGTGCACGAACCCCCCGTTCAGCCCGACCGCTGCGCCTTATCCGGTAACTAT
CGTCTTGAGTCCAACCCGGTAAGACACGACTTATCGCCACTGGCAGCAGCCACTGGTAACAGGATTAGCA
GAGCGAGGTATGTAGGCGGTGCTACAGAGTTCTTGAAGTGGTGGCCTAACTACGGCTACACTAGAAGGAC
AGTATTTGGTATCTGCGCTCTGCTGAAGCCAGTTACCTTCGGAAAAAGAGTTGGTAGCTCTTGATCCGGC
AAACAAACCACCGCTGGTAGCGGTGGTTTTTTTGTTTGCAAGCAGCAGATTACGCGCAGAAAAAAAGGAT
CTCAAGAAGATCCTTTGATCTTTTCTACGGGGTCTGACGCTCAGTGGAACGAAAACTCACGTTAAGGGAT
TTTGGTCATGAGATTATCAAAAAGGATCTTCACCTAGATCCTTTTAAATTAAAAATGAAGTTTTAAATCA
ATCTAAAGTATATATGAGTAAACTTGGTCTGACAGTTACCAATGCTTAATCAGTGAGGCACCTATCTCAG
CGATCTGTCTATTTCGTTCATCCATAGTTGCCTGACTCCCCGTCGTGTAGATAACTACGATACGGGAGGG
CTTACCATCTGGCCCCAGTGCTGCAATGATACCGCGAGACCCACGCTCACCGGCTCCAGATTTATCAGCA
ATAAACCAGCCAGCCGGAAGGGCCGAGCGCAGAAGTGGTCCTGCAACTTTATCCGCCTCCATCCAGTCTA
TTAATTGTTGCCGGGAAGCTAGAGTAAGTAGTTCGCCAGTTAATAGTTTGCGCAACGTTGTTGCCATTGC
TACAGGCATCGTGGTGTCACGCTCGTCGTTTGGTATGGCTTCATTCAGCTCCGGTTCCCAACGATCAAGG
CGAGTTACATGATCCCCCATGTTGTGCAAAAAAGCGGTTAGCTCCTTCGGTCCTCCGATCGTTGTCAGAA
GTAAGTTGGCCGCAGTGTTATCACTCATGGTTATGGCAGCACTGCATAATTCTCTTACTGTCATGCCATC
CGTAAGATGCTTTTCTGTGACTGGTGAGTACTCAACCAAGTCATTCTGAGAATAGTGTATGCGGCGACCG
AGTTGCTCTTGCCCGGCGTCAATACGGGATAATACCGCGCCACATAGCAGAACTTTAAAAGTGCTCATCA
TTGGAAAACGTTCTTCGGGGCGAAAACTCTCAAGGATCTTACCGCTGTTGAGATCCAGTTCGATGTAACC
CACTCGTGCACCCAACTGATCTTCAGCATCTTTTACTTTCACCAGCGTTTCTGGGTGAGCAAAAACAGGA
AGGCAAAATGCCGCAAAAAAGGGAATAAGGGCGACACGGAAATGTTGAATACTCATACTCTTCCTTTTTC
AATATTATTGAAGCATTTATCAGGGTTATTGTCTCATGAGCGGATACATATTTGAATGTATTTAGAAAAA
TAAACAAATAGGGGTTCCGCGCACATTTCCCCGAAAAGTGCCACCTGACGTCTAAGAAACCATTATTATC
ATGACATTAACCTATAAAAATAGGCGTATCACGAGGCCCTTTCGTCTCGCGCGTTTCGGTGATGACGGTG
AAAACCTCTGACACATGCAGCTCCCGGAGACGGTCACAGCTTGTCTGTAAGCGGATGCCGGGAGCAGACA
AGCCCGTCAGGGCGCGTCAGCGGGTGTTGGCGGGTGTCGGGGCTGGCTTAACTATGCGGCATCAGAGCAG
ATTGTACTGAGAGTGCACCATATGCGGTGTGAAATACCGCACAGATGCGTAAGGAGAAAATACCGCATCA
GGCGCCATTCGCCATTCAGGCTGCGCAACTGTTGGGAAGGGCGATCGGTGCGGGCCTCTTCGCTATTACG
CCAGCTGGCGAAAGGGGGATGTGCTGCAAGGCGATTAAGTTGGGTAACGCCAGGGTTTTCCCAGTCACGA
CGTTGTAAAACGACGGCGCAAGGAATGGTGCATGCAAGGAGATGGCGCCCAACAGTCCCCCGGCCACGGG
GCCTGCCACCATACCCACGCCGAAACAAGCGCTCATGAGCCCGAAGTGGCGAGCCCGATCTTCCCCATCG
GTGATGTCGGCGATATAGGCGCCAGCAACCGCACCTGTGGCGCCGGTGATGCCGGCCACGATGCGTCCGG
CGTAGAGGCGATTAGTCCAATTTGTTAAAGACAGGATATCAGTGGTCCAGGCTCTAGTTTTGACTCAACA
ATATCACCAGCTGAAGCCTATAGAGTACGAGCCATAGATAAAATAAAAGATTTTATTTAGTCTCCAGAAA
AAGGGGGGAA
