Features (pLannotate 1.2.2; 19 found; start..end, strand, type, name):
    579..920     +  misc_feature   MESV Ψ: packaging signal of murine embryonic stem cell virus
    987..1403    +  CDS            gag (truncated): truncated Moloney murine leukemia virus (MMLV) gag gene lacking the start codon
   1449..2048    +  CDS            PuroR: puromycin N-acetyltransferase; pac from Streptomyces alboniger; confers resistance to puromycin
   2104..2315    +  promoter       EF-1α core promoter: core promoter for human elongation factor EF-1α
   2363..3082    +  CDS            EGFP: the original enhanced GFP (Yang et al., 1996) mammalian codon-optimized
   3159..3673    +  LTR            3' LTR: 3' long terminal repeat from murine embryonic stem cell virus
   3866..3882    -  protein_bind   lac operator: The lac repressor binds to the lac operator to inhibit transcription in E. coli. This inhibition can be relieved by adding lactose or isopropyl-β-D-thiogalactopyranoside (IPTG). lac repressor encoded by lacI
   3890..3920    -  promoter       lac promoter: promoter for the E. coli lac operon
   3935..3956    -  protein_bind   CAP binding site: CAP binding activates transcription in the presence of cAMP. E. coli catabolite activator protein
   3969..4061    -  CDS            lacI (fragment): lac repressor; lacI; The lac repressor binds to the lac operator to inhibit transcription in E. coli. This inhibition can be relieved by adding lactose or isopropyl-β-D-thiogalactopyranoside (IPTG).
   4244..4832    -  rep_origin     ori: high-copy-number ColE1/pMB1/pBR322/pUC origin of replication
   5003..5863    -  CDS            AmpR: β-lactamase; bla; confers resistance to ampicillin, carbenicillin, and related antibiotics
   5864..5968    -  promoter       AmpR promoter: bla
   6063..6098    +  CDS            rop (fragment): Rop protein, which maintains plasmids at low copy number; rop
   6200..6299    +  misc_feature   bom (fragment): basis of mobility region from pBR322
   6305..6454    -  CDS            lacZα (fragment): LacZα fragment of β-galactosidase; lacZ fragment
   6454..6655    -  CDS            TcR (fragment): tetracycline efflux protein; tet; confers resistance to tetracycline
   6656..6754    +  CDS            env (fragment): murine leukemia virus gPr80 envelope polyprotein precursor; env; proteolytically cleaved into gp70SU and p15TM subunits
   6796..515     +  LTR            5' LTR (across the origin): 5' long terminal repeat from murine embryonic stem cell virus
>Addgene plasmid #68484 | MSCV Puro-EFS:GFP | depositor full sequence | sequence record 128113 | Full plasmid sequence
TGAAAGACCCCACCTGTAGGTTTGGCAAGCTAGCTTAAGTAACGCCATTTTGCAAGGCATGGAAAATACA
TAACTGAGAATAGAGAAGTTCAGATCAAGGTTAGGAACAGAGAGACAGCAGAATATGGGCCAAACAGGAT
ATCTGTGGTAAGCAGTTCCTGCCCCGGCTCAGGGCCAAGAACAGATGGTCCCCAGATGCGGTCCCGCCCT
CAGCAGTTTCTAGAGAACCATCAGATGTTTCCAGGGTGCCCCAAGGACCTGAAATGACCCTGTGCCTTAT
TTGAACTAACCAATCAGTTCGCTTCTCGCTTCTGTTCGCGCGCTTCTGCTCCCCGAGCTCAATAAAAGAG
CCCACAACCCCTCACTCGGCGCGCCAGTCCTCCGATAGACTGCGTCGCCCGGGTACCCGTATTCCCAATA
AAGCCTCTTGCTGTTTGCATCCGAATCGTGGACTCGCTGATCCTTGGGAGGGTCTCCTCAGATTGATTGA
CTGCCCACCTCGGGGGTCTTTCATTTGGAGGTTCCACCGAGATTTGGAGACCCCTGCCCAGGGACCACCG
ACCCCCCCGCCGGGAGGTAAGCTGGCCAGCGGTCGTTTCGTGTCTGTCTCTGTCTTTGTGCGTGTTTGTG
CCGGCATCTAATGTTTGCGCCTGCGTCTGTACTAGTTAGCTAACTAGCTCTGTATCTGGCGGACCCGTGG
TGGAACTGACGAGTTCTGAACACCCGGCCGCAACCCTGGGAGACGTCCCAGGGACTTTGGGGGCCGTTTT
TGTGGCCCGACCTGAGGAAGGGAGTCGATGTGGAATCCGACCCCGTCAGGATATGTGGTTCTGGTAGGAG
ACGAGAACCTAAAACAGTTCCCGCCTCCGTCTGAATTTTTGCTTTCGGTTTGGAACCGAAGCCGCGCGTC
TTGTCTGCTGCAGCGCTGCAGCATCGTTCTGTGTTGTCTCTGTCTGACTGTGTTTCTGTATTTGTCTGAA
AATTAGGGCCAGACTGTTACCACTCCCTTAAGTTTGACCTTAGGTCACTGGAAAGATGTCGAGCGGATCG
CTCACAACCAGTCGGTAGATGTCAAGAAGAGACGTTGGGTTACCTTCTGCTCTGCAGAATGGCCAACCTT
TAACGTCGGATGGCCGCGAGACGGCACCTTTAACCGAGACCTCATCACCCAGGTTAAGATCAAGGTCTTT
TCACCTGGCCCGCATGGACACCCAGACCAGGTCCCCTACATCGTGACCTGGGAAGCCTTGGCTTTTGACC
CCCCTCCCTGGGTCAAGCCCTTTGTACACCCTAAGCCTCCGCCTCCTCTTCCTCCATCCGCCCCGTCTCT
CCCCCTTGAACCTCCTCGTTCGACCCCGCCTCGATCCTCCCTTTATCCAGCCCTCACTCCTTCTCTAGGC
GCCGGAATTAGATCTCTAACTCGAACGCTAGCTGTGCGATCGTTTACCATGACCGAGTACAAGCCCACGG
TGCGCCTCGCCACCCGCGACGACGTCCCCAGGGCCGTACGCACCCTCGCCGCCGCGTTCGCCGACTACCC
CGCCACGCGCCACACCGTCGATCCGGACCGCCACATCGAGCGGGTCACCGAGCTGCAAGAACTCTTCCTC
ACGCGCGTCGGGCTCGACATCGGCAAGGTGTGGGTCGCGGACGACGGCGCCGCGGTGGCGGTCTGGACCA
CGCCGGAGAGCGTCGAAGCGGGGGCGGTGTTCGCCGAGATCGGCCCGCGCATGGCCGAGTTGAGCGGTTC
CCGGCTGGCCGCGCAGCAACAGATGGAAGGCCTCCTGGCGCCGCACCGGCCCAAGGAGCCCGCGTGGTTC
CTGGCCACCGTCGGCGTCTCGCCCGACCACCAGGGCAAGGGTCTGGGCAGCGCCGTCGTGCTCCCCGGAG
TGGAGGCGGCCGAGCGCGCCGGGGTGCCCGCCTTCCTGGAGACCTCCGCGCCCCGCAACCTCCCCTTCTA
CGAGCGGCTCGGCTTCACCGTCACCGCCGACGTCGAGGTGCCCGAAGGACCGCGCACCTGGTGCATGACC
CGCAAGCCCGGTGCCTGAAAACCGCTGTTCCTAGGAATCCCGAGGCCTTCGAGTGGCTCCGGTGCCCGTC
AGTGGGCAGAGCGCACATCGCCCACAGTCCCCGAGAAGTTGGGGGGAGGGGTCGGCAATTGAACCGGTGC
CTAGAGAAGGTGGCGCGGGGTAAACTGGGAAAGTGATGTCGTGTACTGGCTCCGCCTTTTTCCCGAGGGT
GGGGGAGAACCGTATATAAGTGCAGTAGTCGCCGTGAACGTTCTTTTTCGCAACGGGTTTGCCGCCAGAA
CACAGGTGTCGTGACGCGGGACCCGACATTAGCGCTACAGCTTAAGCGGACCATGGTGAGCAAGGGCGAG
GAGCTGTTCACCGGGGTGGTGCCCATCCTGGTCGAGCTGGACGGCGACGTAAACGGCCACAAGTTCAGCG
TGTCTGGCGAGGGCGAGGGCGATGCCACCTACGGCAAGCTGACCCTGAAGTTCATCTGCACCACCGGCAA
GCTGCCCGTGCCCTGGCCCACCCTCGTGACCACCCTGACCTACGGCGTGCAGTGCTTCAGCCGCTACCCC
GACCACATGAAGCAGCACGACTTCTTCAAGTCCGCCATGCCCGAAGGCTACGTCCAGGAGCGCACCATCT
TCTTCAAGGACGACGGCAACTACAAGACCCGCGCCGAGGTGAAGTTCGAGGGCGACACCCTGGTGAACCG
CATCGAGCTGAAGGGCATCGACTTCAAGGAGGACGGCAACATCCTGGGGCACAAGCTGGAGTACAACTAC
AACAGCCACAACGTCTATATCATGGCCGACAAGCAGAAGAACGGCATCAAGGCGAACTTCAAGATCCGCC
ACAACATCGAGGACGGCAGCGTGCAGCTCGCCGACCACTACCAGCAGAACACCCCCATCGGCGACGGCCC
CGTGCTGCTGCCCGACAACCACTACCTGAGCACCCAGTCCGCCCTGAGCAAAGACCCCAACGAGAAGCGC
GATCACATGGTCCTGCTGGAGTTCGTGACCGCCGCCGGGATCACTCTCGGCATGGACGAGCTGTACAAGT
AAAAACGTTGTTGTTTGGGGTTGAATTACTCTATCGATAAAATAAAAGATTTTATTTAGTCTCCAGAAAA
AGGGGGGAATGAAAGACCCCACCTGTAGGTTTGGCAAGCTAGCTTAAGTAACGCCATTTTGCAAGGCATG
GAAAATACATAACTGAGAATAGAGAAGTTCAGATCAAGGTTAGGAACAGAGAGACAGCAGAATATGGGCC
AAACAGGATATCTGTGGTAAGCAGTTCCTGCCCCGGCTCAGGGCCAAGAACAGATGGTCCCCAGATGCGG
TCCCGCCCTCAGCAGTTTCTAGAGAACCATCAGATGTTTCCAGGGTGCCCCAAGGACCTGAAATGACCCT
GTGCCTTATTTGAACTAACCAATCAGTTCGCTTCTCGCTTCTGTTCGCGCGCTTCTGCTCCCCGAGCTCA
ATAAAAGAGCCCACAACCCCTCACTCGGCGCGCCAGTCCTCCGATAGACTGCGTCGCCCGGGTACCCGTG
TATCCAATAAACCCTCTTGCAGTTGCATCCGACTTGTGGTCTCGCTGTTCCTTGGGAGGGTCTCCTCTGA
GTGATTGACTACCCGTCAGCGGGGGTCTTTCATGGGTAACAGTTTCTTGAAGTTGGAGAACAACATTCTG
AGGGTAGGAGTCGAATATTAAGTAATCCTGACTCAATTAGCCACTGTTTTGAATCCACATACTCCAATAC
TCCTGAAATAGTTCATTATGGACAGCGCAGAAGAGCTGGGGAGAATTAATTCGTAATCATGGTCATAGCT
GTTTCCTGTGTGAAATTGTTATCCGCTCACAATTCCACACAACATACGAGCCGGAAGCATAAAGTGTAAA
GCCTGGGGTGCCTAATGAGTGAGCTAACTCACATTAATTGCGTTGCGCTCACTGCCCGCTTTCCAGTCGG
GAAACCTGTCGTGCCAGCTGCATTAATGAATCGGCCAACGCGCGGGGAGAGGCGGTTTGCGTATTGGGCG
CTCTTCCGCTTCCTCGCTCACTGACTCGCTGCGCTCGGTCGTTCGGCTGCGGCGAGCGGTATCAGCTCAC
TCAAAGGCGGTAATACGGTTATCCACAGAATCAGGGGATAACGCAGGAAAGAACATGTGAGCAAAAGGCC
AGCAAAAGGCCAGGAACCGTAAAAAGGCCGCGTTGCTGGCGTTTTTCCATAGGCTCCGCCCCCCTGACGA
GCATCACAAAAATCGACGCTCAAGTCAGAGGTGGCGAAACCCGACAGGACTATAAAGATACCAGGCGTTT
CCCCCTGGAAGCTCCCTCGTGCGCTCTCCTGTTCCGACCCTGCCGCTTACCGGATACCTGTCCGCCTTTC
TCCCTTCGGGAAGCGTGGCGCTTTCTCATAGCTCACGCTGTAGGTATCTCAGTTCGGTGTAGGTCGTTCG
CTCCAAGCTGGGCTGTGTGCACGAACCCCCCGTTCAGCCCGACCGCTGCGCCTTATCCGGTAACTATCGT
CTTGAGTCCAACCCGGTAAGACACGACTTATCGCCACTGGCAGCAGCCACTGGTAACAGGATTAGCAGAG
CGAGGTATGTAGGCGGTGCTACAGAGTTCTTGAAGTGGTGGCCTAACTACGGCTACACTAGAAGGACAGT
ATTTGGTATCTGCGCTCTGCTGAAGCCAGTTACCTTCGGAAAAAGAGTTGGTAGCTCTTGATCCGGCAAA
CAAACCACCGCTGGTAGCGGTGGTTTTTTTGTTTGCAAGCAGCAGATTACGCGCAGAAAAAAAGGATCTC
AAGAAGATCCTTTGATCTTTTCTACGGGGTCTGACGCTCAGTGGAACGAAAACTCACGTTAAGGGATTTT
GGTCATGAGATTATCAAAAAGGATCTTCACCTAGATCCTTTTAAATTAAAAATGAAGTTTTAAATCAATC
TAAAGTATATATGAGTAAACTTGGTCTGACAGTTACCAATGCTTAATCAGTGAGGCACCTATCTCAGCGA
TCTGTCTATTTCGTTCATCCATAGTTGCCTGACTCCCCGTCGTGTAGATAACTACGATACGGGAGGGCTT
ACCATCTGGCCCCAGTGCTGCAATGATACCGCGAGACCCACGCTCACCGGCTCCAGATTTATCAGCAATA
AACCAGCCAGCCGGAAGGGCCGAGCGCAGAAGTGGTCCTGCAACTTTATCCGCCTCCATCCAGTCTATTA
ATTGTTGCCGGGAAGCTAGAGTAAGTAGTTCGCCAGTTAATAGTTTGCGCAACGTTGTTGCCATTGCTAC
AGGCATCGTGGTGTCACGCTCGTCGTTTGGTATGGCTTCATTCAGCTCCGGTTCCCAACGATCAAGGCGA
GTTACATGATCCCCCATGTTGTGCAAAAAAGCGGTTAGCTCCTTCGGTCCTCCGATCGTTGTCAGAAGTA
AGTTGGCCGCAGTGTTATCACTCATGGTTATGGCAGCACTGCATAATTCTCTTACTGTCATGCCATCCGT
AAGATGCTTTTCTGTGACTGGTGAGTACTCAACCAAGTCATTCTGAGAATAGTGTATGCGGCGACCGAGT
TGCTCTTGCCCGGCGTCAATACGGGATAATACCGCGCCACATAGCAGAACTTTAAAAGTGCTCATCATTG
GAAAACGTTCTTCGGGGCGAAAACTCTCAAGGATCTTACCGCTGTTGAGATCCAGTTCGATGTAACCCAC
TCGTGCACCCAACTGATCTTCAGCATCTTTTACTTTCACCAGCGTTTCTGGGTGAGCAAAAACAGGAAGG
CAAAATGCCGCAAAAAAGGGAATAAGGGCGACACGGAAATGTTGAATACTCATACTCTTCCTTTTTCAAT
ATTATTGAAGCATTTATCAGGGTTATTGTCTCATGAGCGGATACATATTTGAATGTATTTAGAAAAATAA
ACAAATAGGGGTTCCGCGCACATTTCCCCGAAAAGTGCCACCTGACGTCTAAGAAACCATTATTATCATG
ACATTAACCTATAAAAATAGGCGTATCACGAGGCCCTTTCGTCTCGCGCGTTTCGGTGATGACGGTGAAA
ACCTCTGACACATGCAGCTCCCGGAGACGGTCACAGCTTGTCTGTAAGCGGATGCCGGGAGCAGACAAGC
CCGTCAGGGCGCGTCAGCGGGTGTTGGCGGGTGTCGGGGCTGGCTTAACTATGCGGCATCAGAGCAGATT
GTACTGAGAGTGCACCATATGCGGTGTGAAATACCGCACAGATGCGTAAGGAGAAAATACCGCATCAGGC
GCCATTCGCCATTCAGGCTGCGCAACTGTTGGGAAGGGCGATCGGTGCGGGCCTCTTCGCTATTACGCCA
GCTGGCGAAAGGGGGATGTGCTGCAAGGCGATTAAGTTGGGTAACGCCAGGGTTTTCCCAGTCACGACGT
TGTAAAACGACGGCGCAAGGAATGGTGCATGCAAGGAGATGGCGCCCAACAGTCCCCCGGCCACGGGGCC
TGCCACCATACCCACGCCGAAACAAGCGCTCATGAGCCCGAAGTGGCGAGCCCGATCTTCCCCATCGGTG
ATGTCGGCGATATAGGCGCCAGCAACCGCACCTGTGGCGCCGGTGATGCCGGCCACGATGCGTCCGGCGT
AGAGGCGATTAGTCCAATTTGTTAAAGACAGGATATCAGTGGTCCAGGCTCTAGTTTTGACTCAACAATA
TCACCAGCTGAAGCCTATAGAGTACGAGCCATAGATAAAATAAAAGATTTTATTTAGTCTCCAGAAAAAG
GGGGGAA
