>Addgene plasmid #68484 | MSCV Puro-EFS:GFP | addgene partial sequence | sequence record 123125 | pLXSN5 5'-CCCTTGAACCTCCTCGTTCGACC-3'
TTATCCAGCCCTCACTCCTTCTCTAGGCGCCGGAATTAGATCTCTAACTCGAACGCTAGCTGTGCGATCG
TTTACCATGACCGAGTACAAGCCCACGGTGCGCCTCGCCACCCGCGACGACGTCCCCAGGGCCGTACGCA
CCCTCGCCGCCGCGTTCGCCGACTACCCCGCCACGCGCCACACCGTCGATCCGGACCGCCACATCGAGCG
GGTCACCGAGCTGCAAGAACTCTTCCTCACGCGCGTCGGGCTCGACATCGGCAAGGTGTGGGTCGCGGAC
GACGGCGCCGCGGTGGCGGTCTGGACCACGCCGGAGAGCGTCGAAGCGGGGGCGGTGTTCGCCGAGATCG
GCCCGCGCATGGCCGAGTTGAGCGGTTCCCGGCTGGCCGCGCAGCAACAGATGGAAGGCCTCCTGGCGCC
GCACCGGCCCAAGGAGCCCGCGTGGTTCCTGGCCACCGTCGGCGTCTCGCCCGACCACCAGGGCAAGGGT
CTGGGCAGCGCCGTCGTGCTCCCCGGAGTGGAGGCGGCCGAGCGCGCCGGGGTGCCCGCCTTCCTGGAGA
CCTCCGCGCCCCGCAACCTCCCCTTCTACGAGCGGCTCGGCTTCACCGTCACCGCCGACGTCGAGGTGCC
CGAAGGACCGCGCACCTGGTGCATGACCCGCAAGCCCGGTGCCTGAAAACCGCTGTTCCTAGGAATCCCG
AGGCCTTCGAGTGGCTCCGGTGCCCGTCAGTGGGCAGAGCGCACATCGCCCACAGTCCCCGAGAAGTTGG
GGGGAGGGGTCGGCAATTGAACCGGTGCCTAGAGAAGGTGGCGCGGGGTAAACTGGGAAAGTGATGTCGT
GTACTGGCTCCGCCTTTTTCCCGAGGGTGGGGGAGAACCGTATATAAGTGCAGTAGTCGCCGTGAACGTT
CTTTTTCGCAC
