>Addgene plasmid #68484 | MSCV Puro-EFS:GFP | addgene partial sequence | sequence record 123127 | EXFP-internal-R 5'-GAACTCCAGCAGGACCATGT-3'
TTGCTCAGGGCGGACTGGGTGCTCAGGTAGTGGTTGTCGGGCAGCAGCACGGGGCCGTCGCCGATGGGGG
TGTTCTGCTGGTAGTGGTCGGCGAGCTGCACGCTGCCGTCCTCGATGTTGTGGCGGATCTTGAAGTTCGC
CTTGATGCCGTTCTTCTGCTTGTCGGCCATGATATAGACGTTGTGGCTGTTGTAGTTGTACTCCAGCTTG
TGCCCCAGGATGTTGCCGTCCTCCTTGAAGTCGATGCCCTTCAGCTCGATGCGGTTCACCAGGGTGTCGC
CCTCGAACTTCACCTCGGCGCGGGTCTTGTAGTTGCCGTCGTCCTTGAAGAAGATGGTGCGCTCCTGGAC
GTAGCCTTCGGGCATGGCGGACTTGAAGAAGTCGTGCTGCTTCATGTGGTCGGGGTAGCGGCTGAAGCAC
TGCACGCCGTAGGTCAGGGTGGTCACGAGGGTGGGCCAGGGCACGGGCAGCTTGCCGGTGGTGCAGATGA
ACTTCAGGGTCAGCTTGCCGTAGGTGGCATCGCCCTCGCCCTCGCCAGACACGCTGAACTTGTGGCCGTT
TACGTCGCCGTCCAGCTCGACCAGGATGGGCACCACCCCGGTGAACAGCTCCTCGCCCTTGCTCACCATG
GTCCGCTTAAGCTGTAGCGCTAATGTCGGGTCCCGCGTCACGACACCTGTGTTCTGGCGGCAAACCCGTT
GCGAAAAAGAACGTTCACGGCGACTACTGCACTTATATACGGTTCTCCCCCACCCTCGGGAAAAAGGCGG
AGCCAGTACACGACATCACTTTCCCAGTTTACCCCGCGCCACCTTCTCTAGGCACCGGTTCAATTGCCGA
CCCCTCCCCCCAACTTCTCGGGGACTGTGGGCGATGTGCGCTCTGCCCACTGACGGGCACCGGAGCCACT
CGAAGGCCTCGGGATTCCTAGGAACAGCGGTTTTCAGGCACCGGGCTTGCGGGTCATGCACCAGGTGCGC
GGTCCTTCGGGCACCTCGACGTCGGCGGTGACGGTGAAGCCGAGCCGCTCGT
